>Addgene plasmid #175130 | pLV Rnf121-V5 | addgene full sequence | sequence record 352014 | Addgene NGS Result
TGGAAGGGCTAATTCACTCCCAAAGAAGACAAGATATCCTTGATCTGTGGATCTACCACACACAAGGCTA
CTTCCCTGATTAGCAGAACTACACACCAGGGCCAGGGGTCAGATATCCACTGACCTTTGGATGGTGCTAC
AAGCTAGTACCAGTTGAGCCAGATAAGGTAGAAGAGGCCAATAAAGGAGAGAACACCAGCTTGTTACACC
CTGTGAGCCTGCATGGGATGGATGACCCGGAGAGAGAAGTGTTAGAGTGGAGGTTTGACAGCCGCCTAGC
ATTTCATCACGTGGCCCGAGAGCTGCATCCGGAGTACTTCAAGAACTGCTGATATCGAGCTTGCTACAAG
GGACTTTCCGCTGGGGACTTTCCAGGGAGGCGTGGCCTGGGCGGGACTGGGGAGTGGCGAGCCCTCAGAT
CCTGCATATAAGCAGCTGCTTTTTGCCTGTACTGGGTCTCTCTGGTTAGACCAGATCTGAGCCTGGGAGC
TCTCTGGCTAACTAGGGAACCCACTGCTTAAGCCTCAATAAAGCTTGCCTTGAGTGCTTCAAGTAGTGTG
TGCCCGTCTGTTGTGTGACTCTGGTAACTAGAGATCCCTCAGACCCTTTTAGTCAGTGTGGAAAATCTCT
AGCAGTGGCGCCCGAACAGGGACTTGAAAGCGAAAGGGAAACCAGAGGAGCTCTCTCGACGCAGGACTCG
GCTTGCTGAAGCGCGCACGGCAAGAGGCGAGGGGCGGCGACTGGTGAGTACGCCAAAAATTTTGACTAGC
GGAGGCTAGAAGGAGAGAGATGGGTGCGAGAGCGTCAGTATTAAGCGGGGGAGAATTAGATCGCGATGGG
AAAAAATTCGGTTAAGGCCAGGGGGAAAGAAAAAATATAAATTAAAACATATAGTATGGGCAAGCAGGGA
GCTAGAACGATTCGCAGTTAATCCTGGCCTGTTAGAAACATCAGAAGGCTGTAGACAAATACTGGGACAG
CTACAACCATCCCTTCAGACAGGATCAGAAGAACTTAGATCATTATATAATACAGTAGCAACCCTCTATT
GTGTGCATCAAAGGATAGAGATAAAAGACACCAAGGAAGCTTTAGACAAGATAGAGGAAGAGCAAAACAA
AAGTAAGACCACCGCACAGCAAGCGGCCGGCCGCTGATCTTCAGACCTGGAGGAGGAGATATGAGGGACA
ATTGGAGAAGTGAATTATATAAATATAAAGTAGTAAAAATTGAACCATTAGGAGTAGCACCCACCAAGGC
AAAGAGAAGAGTGGTGCAGAGAGAAAAAAGAGCAGTGGGAATAGGAGCTTTGTTCCTTGGGTTCTTGGGA
GCAGCAGGAAGCACTATGGGCGCAGCGTCAATGACGCTGACGGTACAGGCCAGACAATTATTGTCTGGTA
TAGTGCAGCAGCAGAACAATTTGCTGAGGGCTATTGAGGCGCAACAGCATCTGTTGCAACTCACAGTCTG
GGGCATCAAGCAGCTCCAGGCAAGAATCCTGGCTGTGGAAAGATACCTAAAGGATCAACAGCTCCTGGGG
ATTTGGGGTTGCTCTGGAAAACTCATTTGCACCACTGCTGTGCCTTGGAATGCTAGTTGGAGTAATAAAT
CTCTGGAACAGATTTGGAATCACACGACCTGGATGGAGTGGGACAGAGAAATTAACAATTACACAAGCTT
AATACACTCCTTAATTGAAGAATCGCAAAACCAGCAAGAAAAGAATGAACAAGAATTATTGGAATTAGAT
AAATGGGCAAGTTTGTGGAATTGGTTTAACATAACAAATTGGCTGTGGTATATAAAATTATTCATAATGA
TAGTAGGAGGCTTGGTAGGTTTAAGAATAGTTTTTGCTGTACTTTCTATAGTGAATAGAGTTAGGCAGGG
ATATTCACCATTATCGTTTCAGACCCACCTCCCAACCCCGAGGGGACCCGACAGGCCCGAAGGAATAGAA
GAAGAAGGTGGAGAGAGAGACAGAGACAGATCCATTCGATTAGTGAACGGATCTCGACGGTATCGCCTTT
AAAAGAAAAGGGGGGATTGGGGGGTACAGTGCAGGGGAAAGAATAGTAGACATAATAGCAACAGACATAC
AAACTAAAGAATTACAAAAACAAATTACAAAAATTCAAAATTTTCGGGTTTATTACAGGGACAGCAGAGA
TCCAGTTTATCGATGAGGCCCTTTCGTCTTCACTCGAGGTGCCCGTCAGTGGGCAGAGCGCACATCGCCC
ACAGTCCCCGAGAAGTTGGGGGGAGGGGTCGGCAATTGAACCGGTGCCTAGAGAAGGTGGCGCGGGGTAA
ACTGGGAAAGTGATGTCGTGTACTGGCTCCGCCTTTTTCCCGAGGGTGGGGGAGAACCGTATATAAGTGC
AGTAGTCGCCGTGAACGTTCTTTTTCGCAACGGGTTTGCCGCCAGAACACAGGTAAGTGCCGTGTGTGGT
TCCCGCGGGCCTGGCCTCTTTACGGGTTATGGCCCTTGCGTGCCTTGAATTACTTCCACCTGGCTGCAGT
ACGTGATTCTTGATCCCGAGCTTCGGGTTGGAAGTGGGTGGGAGAGTTCGAGGCCTTGCGCTTAAGGAGC
CCCTTCGCCTCGTGCTTGAGTTGAGGCCTGGCCTGGGCGCTGGGGCCGCCGCGTGCGAATCTGGTGGCAC
CTTCGCGCCTGTCTCGCTGCTTTCGATAAGTCTCTAGCCATTTAAAATTTTTGATGACCTGCTGCGACGC
TTTTTTTCTGGCAAGATAGTCTTGTAAATGCGGGCCAAGATCTGCACACTGGTATTTCGGTTTTTGGGGC
CGCGGGCGGCGACGGGGCCCGTGCGTCCCAGCGCACATGTTCGGCGAGGCGGGGCCTGCGAGCGCGGCCA
CCGAGAATCGGACGGGGGTAGTCTCAAGCTGGCCGGCCTGCTCTGGTGCCTGGCCTCGCGCCGCCGTGTA
TCGCCCCGCCCTGGGCGGCAAGGCTGGCCCGGTCGGCACCAGTTGCGTGAGCGGAAAGATGGCCGCTTCC
CGGCCCTGCTGCAGGGAGCTCAAAATGGAGGACGCGGCGCTCGGGAGAGCGGGCGGGTGAGTCACCCACA
CAAAGGAAAAGGGCCTTTCCGTCCTCAGCCGTCGCTTCATGTGACTCCACGGAGTACCGGGCGCCGTCCA
GGCACCTCGATTAGTTCTCGAGCTTTTGGAGTACGTCGTCTTTAGGTTGGGGGGAGGGGTTTTATGCGAT
GGAGTTTCCCCACACTGAGTGGGTGGAGACTGAAGTTAGGCCAGCTTGGCACTTGATGTAATTCTCCTTG
GAATTTGCCCTTTTTGAGTTTGGATCTTGGTTCATTCTCAAGCCTCAGACAGTGGTTCAAAGTTTTTTTC
TTCCATTTCAGGTGTCGTGAGGATCCGCCATCGGCCCGCCCGCCGCCATGGCTGTCATGTTTACCCTCTT
TGGTCTTAACTTATTATTCAAGATTAAACCAGAAGATGCAATGGACTTTGGCATTTCTCTTCTCTTCTAT
GGCCTCTACTATGGAGTTCTTGAGCGTGACTTTGCAGAAATGTGTGCAGACTATATGGCATCAACCATAG
GGTTCTACAGTGAGTCGGGCATGCCTACCAAGCACCTCTCAGACAGCGTGTGTGCTGTGTGTGGGCAGCA
GATCTTTGTGGATGTCAATGAAGAGGGCATCATCGAGAACACGTACAGGCTTTCCTGCAATCACGTATTC
CATGAATTCTGTATTCGAGGCTGGTGCATCGTGGGAAAGAAGCAGACATGTCCCTACTGCAAGGAGAAGG
TGGACCTGAAGAGGATGTTCAGCAATCCCTGGGAAAGGCCTCATGTCATGTATGGACAGCTGCTAGACTG
GCTTCGATACTTGGTAGCCTGGCAGCCTGTCATCATTGGCCTGGTACAAGGCATCAGCTACATCCTGGGC
CTCGAGGGTGGGCCGGGCGGGGGTGGCGGGGGAGGTAAGCCTATCCCTAACCCTCTCCTCGGTCTCGATT
CTACGTGAGTTTAAACTTCGAAACGCGTGAATTCCTCGAGGGCGGCCGCTCTAGAGTCGACGGGCCGCGG
TAACAATTGTTAACTAACTTAAGCTAGCAACGGTTTCCCTCTAGCGGGATCAATTCCGCCCCCCCCCCCT
AACGTTACTGGCCGAAGCCGCTTGGAATAAGGCCGGTGTGCGTTTGTCTATATGTTATTTTCCACCATAT
TGCCGTCTTTTGGCAATGTGAGGGCCCGGAAACCTGGCCCTGTCTTCTTGACGAGCATTCCTAGGGGTCT
TTCCCCTCTCGCCAAAGGAATGCAAGGTCTGTTGAATGTCGTGAAGGAAGCAGTTCCTCTGGAAGCTTCT
TGAAGACAAACAACGTCTGTAGCGACCCTTTGCAGGCAGCGGAACCCCCCACCTGGCGACAGGTGCCTCT
GCGGCCAAAAGCCACGTGTATAAGATACACCTGCAAAGGCGGCACAACCCCAGTGCCACGTTGTGAGTTG
GATAGTTGTGGAAAGAGTCAAATGGCTCTCCTCAAGCGTATTCAACAAGGGGCTGAAGGATGCCCAGAAG
GTACCCCATTGTATGGGATCTGATCTGGGGCCTCGGTGCACATGCTTTACATGTGTTTAGTCGAGGTTAA
AAAAACGTCTAGGCCCCCCGAACCACGGGGACGTGGTTTTCCTTTGAAAAACACGATAATACCATGACCG
AGTACAAGCCCACGGTGCGCCTCGCCACCCGCGACGACGTCCCCAGGGCCGTACGCACCCTCGCCGCCGC
GTTCGCCGACTACCCCGCCACGCGCCACACCGTCGATCCGGACCGCCACATCGAGCGGGTCACCGAGCTG
CAAGAACTCTTCCTCACGCGCGTCGGGCTCGACATCGGCAAGGTGTGGGTCGCGGACGACGGCGCCGCGG
TGGCGGTCTGGACCACGCCGGAGAGCGTCGAAGCGGGGGCGGTGTTCGCCGAGATCGGCCCGCGCATGGC
CGAGTTGAGCGGTTCCCGGCTGGCCGCGCAGCAACAGATGGAAGGCCTCCTGGCGCCGCACCGGCCCAAG
GAGCCCGCGTGGTTCCTGGCCACCGTCGGCGTCTCGCCCGACCACCAGGGCAAGGGTCTGGGCAGCGCCG
TCGTGCTCCCCGGAGTGGAGGCGGCCGAGCGCGCCGGGGTGCCCGCCTTCCTGGAGACCTCCGCGCCCCG
CAACCTCCCCTTCTACGAGCGGCTCGGCTTCACCGTCACCGCCGACGTCGAGGTGCCCGAAGGACCGCGC
ACCTGGTGCATGACCCGCAAGCCCGGTGCCTGACCCGGGCGGGGCGCGTCTGGAACAATCAACCTCTGGA
TTACAAAATTTGTGAAAGATTGACTGGTATTCTTAACTATGTTGCTCCTTTTACGCTATGTGGATACGCT
GCTTTAATGCCTTTGTATCATGCTATTGCTTCCCGTATGGCTTTCATTTTCTCCTCCTTGTATAAATCCT
GGTTGCTGTCTCTTTATGAGGAGTTGTGGCCCGTTGTCAGGCAACGTGGCGTGGTGTGCACTGTGTTTGC
TGACGCAACCCCCACTGGTTGGGGCATTGCCACCACCTGTCAGCTCCTTTCCGGGACTTTCGCTTTCCCC
CTCCCTATTGCCACGGCGGAACTCATCGCCGCCTGCCTTGCCCGCTGCTGGACAGGGGCTCGGCTGTTGG
GCACTGACAATTCCGTGGTGTTGTCGGGGAAGCTGACGTCCTTTCCATGGCTGCTCGCCTGTGTTGCCAC
CTGGATTCTGCGCGGGACGTCCTTCTGCTACGTCCCTTCGGCCCTCAATCCAGCGGACCTTCCTTCCCGC
GGCCTGCTGCCGGCTCTGCGGCCTCTTCCGCGTCTTCGCCTTCGCCCTCAGACGAGTCGGATCTCCCTTT
GGGCCGCCTCCCCGCCTGGAATTAATTCTGCAGTCGAGACCTAGAAAAACATGGAGCAATCACAAGTAGC
AATACAGCAGCTACCAATGCTGATTGTGCCTGGCTAGAAGCACAAGAGGAGGAGGAGGTGGGTTTTCCAG
TCACACCTCAGGTACCTTTAAGACCAATGACTTACAAGGCAGCTGTAGATCTTAGCCACTTTTTAAAAGA
AAAGAGGGGACTGGAAGGGCTAATTCACTCCCAACGAAGACAAGATATCCTTGATCTGTGGATCTACCAC
ACACAAGGCTACTTCCCTGATTAGCAGAACTACACACCAGGGCCAGGGGTCAGATATCCACTGACCTTTG
GATGGTGCTACAAGCTAGTACCAGTTGAGCCAGATAAGGTAGAAGAGGCCAATAAAGGAGAGAACACCAG
CTTGTTACACCCTGTGAGCCTGCATGGGATGGATGACCCGGAGAGAGAAGTGTTAGAGTGGAGGTTTGAC
AGCCGCCTAGCATTTCATCACGTGGCCCGAGAGCTGCATCCGGAGTACTTCAAGAACTGCTGATATCGAG
CTTGCTACAAGGGACTTTCCGCTGGGGACTTTCCAGGGAGGCGTGGCCTGGGCGGGACTGGGGAGTGGCG
AGCCCTCAGATCCTGCATATAAGCAGCTGCTTTTTGCCTGTACTGGGTCTCTCTGGTTAGACCAGATCTG
AGCCTGGGAGCTCTCTGGCTAACTAGGGAACCCACTGCTTAAGCCTCAATAAAGCTTGCCTTGAGTGCTT
CAAGTAGTGTGTGCCCGTCTGTTGTGTGACTCTGGTAACTAGAGATCCCTCAGACCCTTTTAGTCAGTGT
GGAAAATCTCTAGCAGTAGTAGTTCATGTCATCTTATTATTCAGTATTTATAACTTGCAAAGAAATGAAT
ATCAGAGAGTGAGAGGCCTTGACATTGCTAGCGTTTACCGTCGACCTCTAGCTAGAGCTTGGCGTAATCA
TGGTCATAGCTGTTTCCTGTGTGAAATTGTTATCCGCTCACAATTCCACACAACATACGAGCCGGAAGCA
TAAAGTGTAAAGCCTGGGGTGCCTAATGAGTGAGCTAACTCACATTAATTGCGTTGCGCTCACTGCCCGC
TTTCCAGTCGGGAAACCTGTCGTGCCAGCTGCATTAATGAATCGGCCAACGCGCGGGGAGAGGCGGTTTG
CGTATTGGGCGCTCTTCCGCTTCCTCGCTCACTGACTCGCTGCGCTCGGTCGTTCGGCTGCGGCGAGCGG
TATCAGCTCACTCAAAGGCGGTAATACGGTTATCCACAGAATCAGGGGATAACGCAGGAAAGAACATGTG
AGCAAAAGGCCAGCAAAAGGCCAGGAACCGTAAAAAGGCCGCGTTGCTGGCGTTTTTCCATAGGCTCCGC
CCCCCTGACGAGCATCACAAAAATCGACGCTCAAGTCAGAGGTGGCGAAACCCGACAGGACTATAAAGAT
ACCAGGCGTTTCCCCCTGGAAGCTCCCTCGTGCGCTCTCCTGTTCCGACCCTGCCGCTTACCGGATACCT
GTCCGCCTTTCTCCCTTCGGGAAGCGTGGCGCTTTCTCATAGCTCACGCTGTAGGTATCTCAGTTCGGTG
TAGGTCGTTCGCTCCAAGCTGGGCTGTGTGCACGAACCCCCCGTTCAGCCCGACCGCTGCGCCTTATCCG
GTAACTATCGTCTTGAGTCCAACCCGGTAAGACACGACTTATCGCCACTGGCAGCAGCCACTGGTAACAG
GATTAGCAGAGCGAGGTATGTAGGCGGTGCTACAGAGTTCTTGAAGTGGTGGCCTAACTACGGCTACACT
AGAAGAACAGTATTTGGTATCTGCGCTCTGCTGAAGCCAGTTACCTTCGGAAAAAGAGTTGGTAGCTCTT
GATCCGGCAAACAAACCACCGCTGGTAGCGGTGGTTTTTTTGTTTGCAAGCAGCAGATTACGCGCAGAAA
AAAAGGATCTCAAGAAGATCCTTTGATCTTTTCTACGGGGTCTGACGCTCAGTGGAACGAAAACTCACGT
TAAGGGATTTTGGTCATGAGATTATCAAAAAGGATCTTCACCTAGATCCTTTTAAATTAAAAATGAAGTT
TTAAATCAATCTAAAGTATATATGAGTAAACTTGGTCTGACAGTTACCAATGCTTAATCAGTGAGGCACC
TATCTCAGCGATCTGTCTATTTCGTTCATCCATAGTTGCCTGACTCCCCGTCGTGTAGATAACTACGATA
CGGGAGGGCTTACCATCTGGCCCCAGTGCTGCAATGATACCGCGAGACCCACGCTCACCGGCTCCAGATT
TATCAGCAATAAACCAGCCAGCCGGAAGGGCCGAGCGCAGAAGTGGTCCTGCAACTTTATCCGCCTCCAT
CCAGTCTATTAATTGTTGCCGGGAAGCTAGAGTAAGTAGTTCGCCAGTTAATAGTTTGCGCAACGTTGTT
GCCATTGCTACAGGCATCGTGGTGTCACGCTCGTCGTTTGGTATGGCTTCATTCAGCTCCGGTTCCCAAC
GATCAAGGCGAGTTACATGATCCCCCATGTTGTGCAAAAAAGCGGTTAGCTCCTTCGGTCCTCCGATCGT
TGTCAGAAGTAAGTTGGCCGCAGTGTTATCACTCATGGTTATGGCAGCACTGCATAATTCTCTTACTGTC
ATGCCATCCGTAAGATGCTTTTCTGTGACTGGTGAGTACTCAACCAAGTCATTCTGAGAATAGTGTATGC
GGCGACCGAGTTGCTCTTGCCCGGCGTCAATACGGGATAATACCGCGCCACATAGCAGAACTTTAAAAGT
GCTCATCATTGGAAAACGTTCTTCGGGGCGAAAACTCTCAAGGATCTTACCGCTGTTGAGATCCAGTTCG
ATGTAACCCACTCGTGCACCCAACTGATCTTCAGCATCTTTTACTTTCACCAGCGTTTCTGGGTGAGCAA
AAACAGGAAGGCAAAATGCCGCAAAAAAGGGAATAAGGGCGACACGGAAATGTTGAATACTCATACTCTT
CCTTTTTCAATATTATTGAAGCATTTATCAGGGTTATTGTCTCATGAGCGGATACATATTTGAATGTATT
TAGAAAAATAAACAAATAGGGGTTCCGCGCACATTTCCCCGAAAAGTGCCACCTGACGTCGACGGATCGG
GAGATCAACTTGTTTATTGCAGCTTATAATGGTTACAAATAAAGCAATAGCATCACAAATTTCACAAATA
AAGCATTTTTTTCACTGCATTCTAGTTGTGGTTTGTCCAAACTCATCAATGTATCTTATCATGTCTGGAT
CAACTGGATAACTCAAGCTAACCAAAATCATCCCAAACTTCCCACCCCATACCCTATTACCACTGCCAAT
TACCTGTGGTTTCATTTACTCTAAACCTGTGATTCCTCTGAATTATTTTCATTTTAAAGAAATTGTATTT
GTTAAATATGTACTACAAACTTAGTAGT
Features (pLannotate 1.2.2; 24 found; start..end, strand, type, name):
    377..634     +  LTR            5' LTR (truncated): truncated 5' long terminal repeat (LTR) from HIV-1
    681..806     +  misc_feature   HIV-1 Ψ: packaging signal of human immunodeficiency virus type 1
    790..1128    +  CDS            HIV-1 gag (fragment): gag protein from human immunodeficiency virus 1; gag
   1303..1536    +  misc_feature   RRE: The Rev response element (RRE) of HIV-1 allows for Rev-dependent mRNA export from the nucleus to the cytoplasm.
   1913..2013    +  CDS            Rev (fragment): human immunodeficiency virus 1 (HIV-1) Rev protein; rev; enhances nuclear export of unspliced and incompletely spliced viral mRNAs
   2028..2143    +  misc_feature   cPPT/CTS: central polypurine tract and central termination sequence of HIV-1 (lacking the first T)
   2221..2432    +  promoter       EF-1α core promoter: core promoter for human elongation factor EF-1α
   2433..3371    +  intron         EF-1α intron A: intron upstream of the start codon of human EF-1α
   3333..3926    +  CDS            Rnf121 (fragment): RN121_MOUSE - Experimental evidence at protein level: Swiss-Prot protein existence level 1. From Mus musculus (Mouse).
   3954..3995    +  CDS            V5 tag: epitope tag from simian virus 5
   4120..4681    +  misc_feature   IRES: internal ribosome entry site (IRES) of the encephalomyocarditis virus (EMCV)
   4684..5283    +  CDS            PuroR: puromycin N-acetyltransferase; pac from Streptomyces alboniger; confers resistance to puromycin
   5307..5895    +  misc_feature   WPRE: woodchuck hepatitis virus posttranscriptional regulatory element
   5912..6430    +  CDS            nef (fragment): NEF_HV1BR - Experimental evidence at protein level: Swiss-Prot protein existence level 1. Extracellular Nef protein targets CD4(+) T-lymphocytes for apoptosis by interacting with CXCR4 surface receptors (PubMed:14990729). From Human immunodeficiency virus type 1 group M subtype B (isolate BRU/LAI) (HIV-1).
   6478..6735    +  LTR            5' LTR (truncated): truncated 5' long terminal repeat (LTR) from HIV-1
   6887..6903    -  protein_bind   lac operator: The lac repressor binds to the lac operator to inhibit transcription in E. coli. This inhibition can be relieved by adding lactose or isopropyl-β-D-thiogalactopyranoside (IPTG). lac repressor encoded by lacI
   6911..6941    -  promoter       lac promoter: promoter for the E. coli lac operon
   6956..6977    -  protein_bind   CAP binding site: CAP binding activates transcription in the presence of cAMP. E. coli catabolite activator protein
   6990..7082    -  CDS            lacI (fragment): lac repressor; lacI; The lac repressor binds to the lac operator to inhibit transcription in E. coli. This inhibition can be relieved by adding lactose or isopropyl-β-D-thiogalactopyranoside (IPTG).
   7265..7853    -  rep_origin     ori: high-copy-number ColE1/pMB1/pBR322/pUC origin of replication
   8024..8884    -  CDS            AmpR: β-lactamase; bla; confers resistance to ampicillin, carbenicillin, and related antibiotics
   8885..8989    -  promoter       AmpR promoter: bla
   9037..9171    +  polyA_signal   SV40 poly(A) signal: SV40 polyadenylation signal
   9338..329     +  CDS            nef (fragment) (across the origin): NEF_HV1BR - Experimental evidence at protein level: Swiss-Prot protein existence level 1. Extracellular Nef protein targets CD4(+) T-lymphocytes for apoptosis by interacting with CXCR4 surface receptors (PubMed:14990729). From Human immunodeficiency virus type 1 group M subtype B (isolate BRU/LAI) (HIV-1).
