[The description below was written by a language model from this plasmid's Addgene catalogue record and pLannotate feature annotations shown in this document.]
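Description:
pLV Rnf121-V5 is an HIV-1-derived lentiviral transfer plasmid for expressing mouse Rnf121 with a C-terminal V5 epitope tag in mammalian cells. It was built by Gibson cloning into the pLV-EF1a-IRES-Puro backbone. In bacteria it is maintained through a high-copy ColE1/pUC-type origin and selected with ampicillin via the β-lactamase gene. Remnants of the lac promoter/operator region and a short lacI fragment are carried over from the cloning backbone.

The viral portion is flanked by two LTR elements, both annotated as truncated HIV-1 LTRs, with adjacent nef-derived fragments that are probably residual viral sequence next to the LTRs. It also contains the Ψ packaging signal with a partial gag sequence, the Rev response element for Rev-dependent nuclear export of the genomic RNA, and the cPPT/CTS, which aids nuclear import of the reverse-transcribed genome. Packaging functions are not annotated on the plasmid and would have to be supplied in trans.

Within this frame, the human EF-1α core promoter and its intron A drive a single bicistronic transcript. Rnf121-V5 comes first, followed by an EMCV IRES and the puromycin N-acetyltransferase gene, so puromycin selection enriches for transduced cells that also transcribe the tagged insert. A WPRE downstream of PuroR enhances transcript stability and expression. The automated annotation marks only a fragment of the Rnf121 coding sequence, and that fragment overlaps the end of the intron annotation, so the table may not reflect the full insert boundaries. The V5 tag allows the protein to be detected or immunoprecipitated with anti-V5 antibodies. The record gives the purpose simply as lentiviral expression of mouse Rnf121-V5.
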