Addgene plasmid #175130: pLV Rnf121-V5
Purpose: Lentiviral expression of mouse Rnf121-V5
Depositing lab: Larry Gerace. Depositing organization: Scripps California (The Scripps Research Institute).
Backbone
  Vector backbone: pLV-EF1a-IRES-Puro
  Backbone manufacturer: Tobias Meyer (Addgene plasmid # 85132)
  Vector type: Mammalian Expression, Lentiviral
Growth in bacteria
  Bacterial resistance: Ampicillin, 100 μg/mL
  Growth temperature: 30°C
  Growth strain: NEB Stable
  Copy number: High Copy
Gene/Insert
  Gene/Insert name: Rnf121
  Species: M. musculus (mouse)
  Entrez Gene: Rnf121 (a.k.a. 4930544L10Rik)
  Tag / fusion protein: V5 (C terminal on insert)
  Cloning method: Gibson Cloning
Terms and licenses: Academic/Nonprofit Terms; Industry Terms: Not Available to Industry
How to cite: pLV Rnf121-V5 was a gift from Larry Gerace (Addgene plasmid # 175130 ; http://n2t.net/addgene:175130 ; RRID:Addgene_175130)
